>Addgene plasmid #117733 | pLX311 hcRed1 | addgene full sequence | sequence record 234915 | Addgene NGS Result
GGCTCCGGTGCCCGTCAGTGGGCAGAGCGCACATCGCCCACAGTCCCCGAGAAGTTGGGGGGAGGGGTCG
GCAATTGAACCGGTGCCTAGAGAAGGTGGCGCGGGGTAAACTGGGAAAGTGATGTCGTGTACTGGCTCCG
CCTTTTTCCCGAGGGTGGGGGAGAACCGTATATAAGTGCAGTAGTCGCCGTGAACGTTCTTTTTCGCAAC
GGGTTTGCCGCCAGAACACAGGTAAGTGCCGTGTGTGGTTCCCGCGGGCCTGGCCTCTTTACGGGTTATG
GCCCTTGCGTGCCTTGAATTACTTCCACCTGGCTGCAGTACGTGATTCTTGATCCCGAGCTTCGGGTTGG
AAGTGGGTGGGAGAGTTCGAGGCCTTGCGCTTAAGGAGCCCCTTCGCCTCGTGCTTGAGTTGAGGCCTGG
CCTGGGCGCTGGGGCCGCCGCGTGCGAATCTGGTGGCACCTTCGCGCCTGTCTCGCTGCTTTCGATAAGT
CTCTAGCCATTTAAAATTTTTGATGACCTGCTGCGACGCTTTTTTTCTGGCAAGATAGTCTTGTAAATGC
GGGCCAAGATCTGCACACTGGTATTTCGGTTTTTGGGGCCGCGGGCGGCGACGGGGCCCGTGCGTCCCAG
CGCACATGTTCGGCGAGGCGGGGCCTGCGAGCGCGGCCACCGAGAATCGGACGGGGGTAGTCTCAAGCTG
GCCGGCCTGCTCTGGTGCCTGGCCTCGCGCCGCCGTGTATCGCCCCGCCCTGGGCGGCAAGGCTGGCCCG
GTCGGCACCAGTTGCGTGAGCGGAAAGATGGCCGCTTCCCGGCCCTGCTGCAGGGAGCTCAAAATGGAGG
ACGCGGCGCTCGGGAGAGCGGGCGGGTGAGTCACCCACACAAAGGAAAAGGGCCTTTCCGTCCTCAGCCG
TCGCTTCATGTGACTCCACGGAGTACCGGGCGCCGTCCAGGCACCTCGATTAGTTCTCGAGCTTTTGGAG
TACGTCGTCTTTAGGTTGGGGGGAGGGGTTTTATGCGATGGAGTTTCCCCACACTGAGTGGGTGGAGACT
GAAGTTAGGCCAGCTTGGCACTTGATGTAATTCTCCTTGGAATTTGCCCTTTTTGAGTTTGGATCTTGGT
TCATTCTCAAGCCTCAGACAGTGGTTCAAAGTTTTTTTCTTCCATTTCAGGTGTCGTGAGGCTAGCATCG
ATTGATCAACAAGTTTGTACAAAAAAGTTGGCACCATGGTGAGCGGCCTGCTGAAGGAGAGTATGCGCAT
CAAGATGTACATGGAGGGCACCGTGAACGGCCACTACTTCAAGTGCGAGGGCGAGGGCGACGGCAACCCC
TTCGCCGGCACCCAGAGCATGAGAATCCACGTGACCGAGGGCGCCCCCCTGCCCTTCGCCTTCGACATCC
TGGCCCCCTGCTGCGAGTACGGCAGCAGGACCTTCGTGCACCACACCGCCGAGATCCCCGACTTCTTCAA
GCAGAGCTTCCCCGAGGGCTTCACCTGGGAGAGAACCACCACCTACGAGGACGGCGGCATCCTGACCGCC
CACCAGGACACCAGCCTGGAGGGCAACTGCCTGATCTACAAGGTGAAGGTGCACGGCACCAACTTCCCCG
CCGACGGCCCCGTGATGAAGAACAAGAGCGGCGGCTGGGAGCCCAGCACCGAGGTGGTGTACCCCGAGAA
CGGCGTGCTGTGCGGCCGGAACGTGATGGCCCTGAAGGTGGGCGACCGGCACCTGATCTGCCACCACTAC
ACCAGCTACCGGAGCAAGAAGGCCGTGCGCGCCCTGACCATGCCCGGCTTCCACTTCACCGACATCCGGC
TCCAGATGCTGCGGAAGAAGAAGGACGAGTACTTCGAGCTGTACGAGGCCAGCGTGGCCCGGTACAGCGA
CCTGCCCGAGAAGGCCAACTTGCCAACTTTCTTGTACAAAGTGGTTGATATCGGTAAGCCTATCCCTAAC
CCTCTCCTCGGTCTCGATTCTACGTAGTAATGAACTAGTACCGGTTAAGTCGACAATCAACGCGTTAAGT
CGACAATCAACCTCTGGATTACAAAATTTGTGAAAGATTGACTGGTATTCTTAACTATGTTGCTCCTTTT
ACGCTATGTGGATACGCTGCTTTAATGCCTTTGTATCATGCTATTGCTTCCCGTATGGCTTTCATTTTCT
CCTCCTTGTATAAATCCTGGTTGCTGTCTCTTTATGAGGAGTTGTGGCCCGTTGTCAGGCAACGTGGCGT
GGTGTGCACTGTGTTTGCTGACGCAACCCCCACTGGTTGGGGCATTGCCACCACCTGTCAGCTCCTTTCC
GGGACTTTCGCTTTCCCCCTCCCTATTGCCACGGCGGAACTCATCGCCGCCTGCCTTGCCCGCTGCTGGA
CAGGGGCTCGGCTGTTGGGCACTGACAATTCCGTGGTGTTGTCGGGGAAATCATCGTCCTTTCCTTGGCT
GCTCGCCTGTGTTGCCACCTGGATTCTGCGCGGGACGTCCTTCTGCTACGTCCCTTCGGCCCTCAATCCA
GCGGACCTTCCTTCCCGCGGCCTGCTGCCGGCTCTGCGGCCTCTTCCGCGTCTTCGCCTTCGCCCTCAGA
CGAGTCGGATCTCCCTTTGGGCCGCCTCCCCGCGTCGACTTTAAGACCAATGACTTACAAGGCAGCTGTA
GATCTTAGCCACTTTTTAAAAGAAAAGGGGGGACTGGAAGGGCTAATTCACTCCCAACGAAGACAAGATC
TGCTTTTTGCTTGTACTGGGTCTCTCTGGTTAGACCAGATCTGAGCCTGGGAGCTCTCTGGCTAACTAGG
GAACCCACTGCTTAAGCCTCAATAAAGCTTGCCTTGAGTGCTTCAAGTAGTGTGTGCCCGTCTGTTGTGT
GACTCTGGTAACTAGAGATCCCTCAGACCCTTTTAGTCAGTGTGGAAAATCTCTAGCAGTACGTATAGTA
GTTCATGTCATCTTATTATTCAGTATTTATAACTTGCAAAGAAATGAATATCAGAGAGTGAGAGGAACTT
GTTTATTGCAGCTTATAATGGTTACAAATAAAGCAATAGCATCACAAATTTCACAAATAAAGCATTTTTT
TCACTGCATTCTAGTTGTGGTTTGTCCAAACTCATCAATGTATCTTATCATGTCTGGCTCTAGCTATCCC
GCCCCTAACTCCGCCCATCCCGCCCCTAACTCCGCCCAGTTCCGCCCATTCTCCGCCCCATGGCTGACTA
ATTTTTTTTATTTATGCAGAGGCCGAGGCCGCCTCGGCCTCTGAGCTATTCCAGAAGTAGTGAGGAGGCT
TTTTTGGAGGCCTAGGGACGTACCCAATTCGCCCTATAGTGAGTCGTATTACGCGCGCTCACTGGCCGTC
GTTTTACAACGTCGTGACTGGGAAAACCCTGGCGTTACCCAACTTAATCGCCTTGCAGCACATCCCCCTT
TCGCCAGCTGGCGTAATAGCGAAGAGGCCCGCACCGATCGCCCTTCCCAACAGTTGCGCAGCCTGAATGG
CGAATGGG
[124 nt withheld, positions 3509-3632]
C
[91 nt withheld, positions 3634-3724]
A
[49 nt withheld, positions 3726-3774]
CCTTTGACGTTGGAGTCCACGTTCTTT
[37 nt withheld, positions 3802-3838]
ACCCTATCTCGGTCTATTCTTTTGATTTATAAGGGATTTTGCCGATTTCGGCCTATTGGTTAAAAAATGA
GCTGATTTAACAAAAATTTAACGCGAATTTTAACAAAATATTAACGCTTACAATTTAGGTGGCACTTTTC
GGGGAAATGTGCGCGGAACCCCTATTTGTTTATTTTTCTAAATACATTCAAATATGTATCCGCTCATGAG
ACAATAACCCTGATAAATGCTTCAATAATATTGAAAAAGGAAGAGTATGAGTATTCAACATTTCCGTGTC
GCCCTTATTCCCTTTTTTGCGGCATTTTGCCTTCCTGTTTTTGCTCACCCAGAAACGCTGGTGAAAGTAA
AAGATGCTGAAGATCAGTTGGGTGCACGAGTGGGTTACATCGAACTGGATCTCAACAGCGGTAAGATCCT
TGAGAGTTTTCGCCCCGAAGAACGTTTTCCAATGATGAGCACTTTTAAAGTTCTGCTATGTGGCGCGGTA
TTATCCCGTATTGACGCCGGGCAAGAGCAACTCGGTCGCCGCATACACTATTCTCAGAATGACTTGGTTG
AGTACTCACCAGTCACAGAAAAGCATCTTACGGATGGCATGACAGTAAGAGAATTATGCAGTGCTGCCAT
AACCATGAGTGATAACACTGCGGCCAACTTACTTCTGACAACGATCGGAGGACCGAAGGAGCTAACCGCT
TTTTTGCACAACATGGGGGATCATGTAACTCGCCTTGATCGTTGGGAACCGGAGCTGAATGAAGCCATAC
CAAACGACGAGCGTGACACCACGATGCCTGTAGCAATGGCAACAACGTTGCGCAAACTATTAACTGGCGA
ACTACTTACTCTAGCTTCCCGGCAACAATTAATAGACTGGATGGAGGCGGATAAAGTTGCAGGACCACTT
CTGCGCTCGGCCCTTCCGGCTGGCTGGTTTATTGCTGATAAATCTGGAGCCGGTGAGCGTGGGTCTCGCG
GTATCATTGCAGCACTGGGGCCAGATGGTAAGCCCTCCCGTATCGTAGTTATCTACACGACGGGGAGTCA
GGCAACTATGGATGAACGAAATAGACAGATCGCTGAGATAGGTGCCTCACTGATTAAGCATTGGTAACTG
TCAGACCAAGTTTACTCATATATACTTTAGATTGATTTAAAACTTCATTTTTAATTTAAAAGGATCTAGG
TGAAGATCCTTTTTGATAATCTCATGACCAAAATCCCTTAACGTGAGTTTTCGTTCCACTGAGCGTCAGA
CCCCGTAGAAAAGATCAAAGGATCTTCTTGAGATCCTTTTTTTCTGCGCGTAATCTGCTGCTTGCAAACA
AAAAAACCACCGCTACCAGCGGTGGTTTGTTTGCCGGATCAAGAGCTACCAACTCTTTTTCCGAAGGTAA
CTGGCTTCAGCAGAGCGCAGATACCAAATACTGTTCTTCTAGTGTAGCCGTAGTTAGGCCACCACTTCAA
GAACTCTGTAGCACCGCCTACATACCTCGCTCTGCTAATCCTGTTACCAGTGGCTGCTGCCAGTGGCGAT
AAGTCGTGTCTTACCGGGTTGGACTCAAGACGATAGTTACCGGATAAGGCGCAGCGGTCGGGCTGAACGG
GGGGTTCGTGCACACAGCCCAGCTTGGAGCGAACGACCTACACCGAACTGAGATACCTACAGCGTGAGCT
ATGAGAAAGCGCCACGCTTCCCGAAGGGAGAAAGGCGGACAGGTATCCGGTAAGCGGCAGGGTCGGAACA
GGAGAGCGCACGAGGGAGCTTCCAGGGGGAAACGCCTGGTATCTTTATAGTCCTGTCGGGTTTCGCCACC
TCTGACTTGAGCGTCGATTTTTGTGATGCTCGTCAGGGGGGCGGAGCCTATGGAAAAACGCCAGCAACGC
GGCCTTTTTACGGTTCCTGGCCTTTTGCTGGCCTTTTGCTCACATGTTCTTTCCTGCGTTATCCCCTGAT
TCTGTGGATAACCGTATTACCGCCTTTGAGTGAGCTGATACCGCTCGCCGCAGCCGAACGACCGAGCGCA
GCGAGTCAGTGAGCGAGGAAGCGGAAGAGCGCCCAATACGCAAACCGCCTCTCCCCGCGCGTTGGCCGAT
TCATTAATGCAGCTGGCACGACAGGTTTCCCGACTGGAAAGCGGGCAGTGAGCGCAACGCAATTAATGTG
AGTTAGCTCACTCATTAGGCACCCCAGGCTTTACACTTTATGCTTCCGGCTCGTATGTTGTGTGGAATTG
TGAGCGGATAACAATTTCACACAGGAAACAGCTATGACCATGATTACGCCAAGCGCGCAATTAACCCTCA
CTAAAGGGAACAAAAGCTGGAGCTGCAAGCTTAATGTAGTCTTATGCAATACTCTTGTAGTCTTGCAACA
TGGTAACGATGAGTTAGCAACATGCCTTACAAGGAGAGAAAAAGCACCGTGCATGCCGATTGGTGGAAGT
AAGGTGGTACGATCGTGCCTTATTAGGAAGGCAACAGACGGGTCTGACATGGATTGGACGAACCACTGAA
TTGCCGCATTGCAGAGATATTGTATTTAAGTGCCTAGCTCGATACATAAACGGGTCTCTCTGGTTAGACC
AGATCTGAGCCTGGGAGCTCTCTGGCTAACTAGGGAACCCACTGCTTAAGCCTCAATAAAGCTTGCCTTG
AGTGCTTCAAGTAGTGTGTGCCCGTCTGTTGTGTGACTCTGGTAACTAGAGATCCCTCAGACCCTTTTAG
TCAGTGTGGAAAATCTCTAGCAGTGGCGCCCGAACAGGGACTTGAAAGCGAAAGGGAAACCAGAGGAGCT
CTCTCGACGCAGGACTCGGCTTGCTGAAGCGCGCACGGCAAGAGGCGAGGGGCGGCGACTGGTGAGTACG
CCAAAAATTTTGACTAGCGGAGGCTAGAAGGAGAGAGATGGGTGCGAGAGCGTCAGTATTAAGCGGGGGA
GAATTAGATCGCGATGGGAAAAAATTCGGTTAAGGCCAGGGGGAAAGAAAAAATATAAATTAAAACATAT
AGTATGGGCAAGCAGGGAGCTAGAACGATTCGCAGTTAATCCTGGCCTGTTAGAAACATCAGAAGGCTGT
AGACAAATACTGGGACAGCTACAACCATCCCTTCAGACAGGATCAGAAGAACTTAGATCATTATATAATA
CAGTAGCAACCCTCTATTGTGTGCATCAAAGGATAGAGATAAAAGACACCAAGGAAGCTTTAGACAAGAT
AGAGGAAGAGCAAAACAAAAGTAAGACCACCGCACAGCAAGCGGCCGCTGATCTTCAGACCTGGAGGAGG
AGATATGAGGGACAATTGGAGAAGTGAATTATATAAATATAAAGTAGTAAAAATTGAACCATTAGGAGTA
GCACCCACCAAGGCAAAGAGAAGAGTGGTGCAGAGAGAAAAAAGAGCAGTGGGAATAGGAGCTTTGTTCC
TTGGGTTCTTGGGAGCAGCAGGAAGCACTATGGGCGCAGCGTCAATGACGCTGACGGTACAGGCCAGACA
ATTATTGTCTGGTATAGTGCAGCAGCAGAACAATTTGCTGAGGGCTATTGAGGCGCAACAGCATCTGTTG
CAACTCACAGTCTGGGGCATCAAGCAGCTCCAGGCAAGAATCCTGGCTGTGGAAAGATACCTAAAGGATC
AACAGCTCCTGGGGATTTGGGGTTGCTCTGGAAAACTCATTTGCACCACTGCTGTGCCTTGGAATGCTAG
TTGGAGTAATAAATCTCTGGAACAGATTTGGAATCACACGACCTGGATGGAGTGGGACAGAGAAATTAAC
AATTACACAAGCTTAATACACTCCTTAATTGAAGAATCGCAAAACCAGCAAGAAAAGAATGAACAAGAAT
TATTGGAATTAGATAAATGGGCAAGTTTGTGGAATTGGTTTAACATAACAAATTGGCTGTGGTATATAAA
ATTATTCATAATGATAGTAGGAGGCTTGGTAGGTTTAAGAATAGTTTTTGCTGTACTTTCTATAGTGAAT
AGAGTTAGGCAGGGATATTCACCATTATCGTTTCAGACCCACCTCCCAACCCCGAGGGGACCCATGCATT
GCATCTCAATTAGTCAGCAACCAGGTGTGGAAAGTCCCCAGGCTCCCCAGCAGGCAGAAGTATGCAAAGC
ATGCGTCTCAATTAGTCAGCAACCATAGTCCCGCCCCTAACTCCGCCCATCCCGCCCCTAACTCCGCCCA
GTTCCGCCCATTCTCCGCCCCATGGCTGACTAATTTTTTTTATTTATGCAGAGGCCGAGGCCGCCTCGGC
CTCTGAGCTATTCCAGAAGTAGTGAGGAGGCTTTTTTGGAGGCCTAGGCTTTTGCAAAAAGCTTTCTAGA
GGTACCACCATGGCCAAGCCTTTGTCTCAAGAAGAATCCACCCTCATTGAAAGAGCAACGGCTACAATCA
ACAGCATCCCCATCTCTGAAGACTACAGCGTCGCCAGCGCAGCTCTCTCTAGCGACGGCCGCATCTTCAC
TGGTGTCAATGTATATCATTTTACTGGGGGACCTTGTGCAGAACTCGTGGTGCTGGGCACTGCTGCTGCT
GCGGCAGCTGGCAACCTGACTTGTATCGTCGCGATCGGAAATGAGAACAGGGGCATCTTGAGCCCCTGCG
GACGGTGCCGACAGGTGCTTCTCGATCTGCATCCTGGGATCAAAGCCATAGTGAAGGACAGTGATGGACA
GCCGACGGCAGTTGGGATTCGTGAATTGCTGCCCTCTGGTTATGTGTGGGAGGGCCTGCAGCTGCAGTAG
TAAGGCGCGCCGTTAACGAATTCTAGATCTTGAGACAAATGGCAGTATTCATCCACAATTTTAAAAGAAA
AGGGGGGATTGGGGGGTACAGTGCAGGGGAAAGAATAGTAGACATAATAGCAACAGACATACAAACTAAA
GAATTACAAAAACAAATTACAAAAATTCAAAATTTTCGGGTTTATTACAGGGACAGCAGAGATCCACTTT
GGCGCCGGCTCGAGGCCTGCAGGTGCAAAGATGGATAAAGTTTTAAACAGAGAGGAATCTTTGCAGCTAA
TGGACCTTCTAGGTCTTGAAAGGAGTGGGAATT
Features (pLannotate 1.2.2; 33 found; start..end, strand, type, name):
      1..1179    +  promoter       EF-1α promoter: strong constitutive promoter for human elongation factor EF-1α
   1200..1217    +  protein_bind   attB1 (fragment): mutant version of attB; core recombination site for the Gateway® BP reaction BP Clonase™
   1226..1910    +  CDS            HcRed1 (fragment): far-red fluorescent variant of Heteractis crispa chromoprotein mammalian codon-optimized
   1917..1934    -  protein_bind   attB2 (fragment): mutant version of attB; core recombination site for the Gateway® BP reaction BP Clonase™
   1943..1984    +  CDS            V5 tag: epitope tag from simian virus 5
   2035..2623    +  misc_feature   WPRE: woodchuck hepatitis virus posttranscriptional regulatory element
   2674..2693    +  misc_feature   cPPT/CTS (fragment): central polypurine tract and central termination sequence of HIV-1
   2695..2928    +  LTR            3' LTR (ΔU3): self-inactivating 3' long terminal repeat (LTR) from HIV-1
   3006..3127    +  polyA_signal   SV40 poly(A) signal: SV40 polyadenylation signal
   3167..3302    +  rep_origin     SV40 ori: SV40 origin of replication
   3323..3341    -  promoter       T7 promoter: promoter for bacteriophage T7 RNA polymerase
   3349..3504    +  CDS            lacZα (fragment): LacZα fragment of β-galactosidase; lacZ fragment
   3509..3937    +  rep_origin     f1 ori (sequence partly withheld): f1 bacteriophage origin of replication; arrow indicates direction of (+) strand synthesis
   3990..4094    +  promoter       AmpR promoter: bla
   4095..4955    +  CDS            AmpR: β-lactamase; bla; confers resistance to ampicillin, carbenicillin, and related antibiotics
   5126..5714    +  rep_origin     ori: high-copy-number ColE1/pMB1/pBR322/pUC origin of replication
   5897..5989    +  CDS            lacI (fragment): lac repressor; lacI; The lac repressor binds to the lac operator to inhibit transcription in E. coli. This inhibition can be relieved by adding lactose or isopropyl-β-D-thiogalactopyranoside (IPTG).
   6002..6023    +  protein_bind   CAP binding site: CAP binding activates transcription in the presence of cAMP. E. coli catabolite activator protein
   6038..6068    +  promoter       lac promoter: promoter for the E. coli lac operon
   6076..6092    +  protein_bind   lac operator: The lac repressor binds to the lac operator to inhibit transcription in E. coli. This inhibition can be relieved by adding lactose or isopropyl-β-D-thiogalactopyranoside (IPTG). lac repressor encoded by lacI
   6137..6155    +  promoter       T3 promoter: promoter for bacteriophage T3 RNA polymerase
   6183..6409    +  promoter       RSV promoter: Rous sarcoma virus enhancer/promoter
   6410..6590    +  LTR            5' LTR (truncated): truncated 5' long terminal repeat (LTR) from HIV-1
   6637..6762    +  misc_feature   HIV-1 Ψ: packaging signal of human immunodeficiency virus type 1
   6746..7109    +  CDS            HIV-1 gag (fragment): gag protein from human immunodeficiency virus 1; gag
   7255..7488    +  misc_feature   RRE: The Rev response element (RRE) of HIV-1 allows for Rev-dependent mRNA export from the nucleus to the cytoplasm.
   7865..7891    +  CDS            Rev (fragment): human immunodeficiency virus 1 (HIV-1) Rev protein; rev; enhances nuclear export of unspliced and incompletely spliced viral mRNAs
   7898..7921    +  promoter       SV40 promoter (fragment): SV40 early promoter
   7922..7993    +  promoter       SV40 promoter (fragment): SV40 enhancer and early promoter
   8017..8152    +  rep_origin     SV40 ori: SV40 origin of replication
   8188..8583    +  CDS            BSD: blasticidin S deaminase; Aspergillus terreus BSD; confers resistance to blasticidin
   8657..8774    +  misc_feature   cPPT/CTS: central polypurine tract and central termination sequence of HIV-1
   8839..8905    +  CDS            small t antigen (fragment): SV40 (simian virus 40) small t antigen
