[The description below was written by a language model from this plasmid's Addgene catalogue record and pLannotate feature annotations shown in this document.]
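Description:
pLX311 hcRed1 is a third-generation-style, self-inactivating HIV-1 lentiviral expression vector built on the Broad Institute pLX311 Gateway destination backbone, carrying an open reading frame for the far-red fluorescent protein HcRed1. In bacteria it is maintained through a high-copy ColE1/pUC-type origin with ampicillin resistance (bla), and an f1 origin is also present. The viral portion consists of an RSV promoter fused to a truncated 5' LTR, the Ψ packaging signal with a partial gag sequence, the Rev response element, a cPPT/CTS element and a ΔU3 3' LTR followed by an SV40 polyadenylation signal. The RSV/LTR hybrid drives Tat-independent production of genomic RNA in packaging cells. The U3 deletion leaves the integrated provirus without LTR promoter activity, so expression depends on the internal promoters.

Two internal cassettes sit between the LTRs. An SV40 early promoter/origin drives blasticidin S deaminase, allowing blasticidin selection of transduced mammalian cells. Downstream, after the cPPT, the human EF-1α promoter drives the synthetic, mammalian codon-optimised HcRed1 coding sequence. This sequence is flanked by attB1 and attB2 sites left by Gateway recombination, followed by a backbone-encoded C-terminal V5 epitope tag and a WPRE to enhance transcript stability and expression. The record gives its purpose only as an ORF vector encoding hcRed1; it comes from a study of urothelial carcinoma, and its specific role there is not stated. The sequenced record is 8,911 nt, slightly shorter than the 9,107 bp total size listed in the catalogue.
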