Addgene plasmid #117733: pLX311 hcRed1
Purpose: Open reading frame vector encoding hcRed1
Depositing lab: William Hahn. Depositing organization: Dana-Farber Cancer Institute. Publication: MCL1 and DEDD promote urothelial carcinoma progression. Hong AL, Guerriero JL, Doshi MB, Kynnap BD, Kim WJ, Schinzel AC, Modiste R, Schlauch AJ, Adam RM, Kwiatkowski DJ, Beroukhim R, Letai A, Rosenberg JE, Hahn WC. Mol Cancer Res. 2019 Feb 18. pii: 1541-7786.MCR-18-0963. doi: 10.1158/1541-7786.MCR-18-0963. PubMed 30777879.
Backbone
  Vector backbone: pLX311
  Backbone manufacturer: Broad Institute
  Backbone size w/o insert (bp): 9879
  Total vector size (bp): 9107
  Vector type: Mammalian Expression, Lentiviral
  Selectable markers: Blasticidin
Growth in bacteria
  Bacterial resistance: Ampicillin, 100 μg/mL
  Growth temperature: 30°C
  Growth strain: NEB Stable
  Copy number: High Copy
Gene/Insert
  Gene/Insert name: hcRed1
  Species: Synthetic
  Insert size (bp): 683
  Promoter: EF1a
  Tag / fusion protein: V5 (C terminal on backbone)
  Cloning method: Gateway Cloning
  Sequencing primers: 5′ EF1a-F; 3′ WPRE-R
Terms and licenses: Academic/Nonprofit Terms; Industry Terms: Not Available to Industry
How to cite: pLX311 hcRed1 was a gift from William Hahn (Addgene plasmid # 117733 ; http://n2t.net/addgene:117733 ; RRID:Addgene_117733)
